LOCUS       Exported 7172 bp ds-DNA circular SYN 13-MAY-2021
DEFINITION  MoClo Level 1 luciferase reporter.
ACCESSION   .
VERSION     .
KEYWORDS    pEPYC1CB0484
SOURCE      synthetic DNA construct
  ORGANISM  synthetic DNA construct
REFERENCE   1 (bases 1 to 7172)
  AUTHORS   Cai YM, Kallam K, Tidd H, Gendarini G, Salzman A, Patron NJ
  TITLE     Rational design of minimal synthetic promoters for plants.
  JOURNAL   Nucleic Acids Res. 2020 Aug 28. pii: 5897334. doi:
            10.1093/nar/gkaa682.
  PUBMED    32856047
REFERENCE   2 (bases 1 to 7172)
  AUTHORS   .
  TITLE     Direct Submission
  JOURNAL   Exported May 13, 2021 from SnapGene Server 1.1.58
            http://www.snapgene.com
FEATURES             Location/Qualifiers
     source          1..7172
                     /organism="synthetic DNA construct"
                     /mol_type="other DNA"
     misc_feature    42..66
                     /label=RB T-DNA repeat
                     /note="right border repeat from nopaline C58 T-DNA"
     CDS             complement(222..1370)
                     /codon_start=1
                     /product="trans-acting replication protein that binds to
                     and activates oriV"
                     /label=trfA
                     /translation="MNRTFDRKAYRQELIDAGFSAEDAETIASRTVMRAPRETFQSVGS
                     MVQQATAKIERDSVQLAPPALPAPSAAVERSRRLEQEAAGLAKSMTIDTRGTMTTKKRK
                     TAGEDLAKQVSEAKQAALLKHTKQQIKEMQLSLFDIAPWPDTMRAMPNDTARSALFTTR
                     NKKIPREALQNKVIFHVNKDVKITYTGVELRADDDELVWQQVLEYAKRTPIGEPITFTF
                     YELCQDLGWSINGRYYTKAEECLSRLQATAMGFTSDRVGHLESVSLLHRFRVLDRGKKT
                     SRCQVLIDEEIVVLFAGDHYTKFIWEKYRKLSPTARRMFDYFSSHREPYPLKLETFRLM
                     CGSDSTRVKKWREQVGEACEELRGSGLVEHAWVNDDLVHCKR"
     rep_origin      complement(1706..2294)
                     /direction=LEFT
                     /label=ori
                     /note="high-copy-number ColE1/pMB1/pBR322/pUC origin of
                     replication"
     primer_bind     complement(1786..1805)
                     /label=pBR322ori-F
                     /note="pBR322 origin, forward primer"
     CDS             complement(2465..3325)
                     /codon_start=1
                     /gene="bla"
                     /product="beta-lactamase"
                     /label=AmpR
                     /note="confers resistance to ampicillin, carbenicillin, and
                     related antibiotics"
                     /translation="MSIQHFRVALIPFFAAFCLPVFAHPETLVKVKDAEDQLGARVGYI
                     ELDLNSGKILESFRPEERFPMMSTFKVLLCGAVLSRIDAGQEQLGRRIHYSQNDLVEYS
                     PVTEKHLTDGMTVRELCSAAITMSDNTAANLLLTTIGGPKELTAFLHNMGDHVTRLDRW
                     EPELNEAIPNDERDTTMPVAMATTLRKLLTGELLTLASRQQLIDWMEADKVAGPLLRSA
                     LPAGWFIADKSGAGERGSRGIIAALGPDGKPSRIVVIYTTGSQATMDERNRQIAEIGAS
                     LIKHW"
     primer_bind     3088..3107
                     /label=Amp-R
                     /note="Ampicillin resistance gene, reverse primer"
     promoter        complement(3326..3430)
                     /gene="bla"
                     /label=AmpR promoter
     rep_origin      3517..4148
                     /label=oriV
                     /note="incP origin of replication"
     misc_feature    4240..4264
                     /label=LB T-DNA repeat
                     /note="left border repeat from nopaline C58 T-DNA"
     misc_feature    4654..4709
                     /label=TMV Omega
                     /note="translational enhancer from the tobacco mosaic virus
                     5'-leader sequence (Gallie et al., 1988)"
     CDS             4711..6360
                     /codon_start=1
                     /gene="luc+"
                     /product="firefly luciferase"
                     /label=luciferase
                     /note="enhanced luc+ version of the luciferase gene"
                     /translation="MEDAKNIKKGPAPFYPLEDGTAGEQLHKAMKRYALVPGTIAFTDA
                     HIEVDITYAEYFEMSVRLAEAMKRYGLNTNHRIVVCSENSLQFFMPVLGALFIGVAVAP
                     ANDIYNERELLNSMGISQPTVVFVSKKGLQKILNVQKKLPIIQKIIIMDSKTDYQGFQS
                     MYTFVTSHLPPGFNEYDFVPESFDRDKTIALIMNSSGSTGLPKGVALPHRTACVRFSHA
                     RDPIFGNQIIPDTAILSVVPFHHGFGMFTTLGYLICGFRVVLMYRFEEELFLRSLQDYK
                     IQSALLVPTLFSFFAKSTLIDKYDLSNLHEIASGGAPLSKEVGEAVAKRFHLPGIRQGY
                     GLTETTSAILITPEGDDKPGAVGKVVPFFEAKVVDLDTGKTLGVNQRGELCVRGPMIMS
                     GYVNNPEATNALIDKDGWLHSGDIAYWDEDEHFFIVDRLKSLIKYKGYQVAPAELESIL
                     LQHPNIFDAGVAGLPDDDAGELPAAVVVLEHGKTMTEKEIVDYVASQVTTAKKLRGGVV
                     FVDEVPKGLTGKLDARKIREILIKAKKGGKIAV"
     primer_bind     complement(4777..4795)
                     /label=LucNrev
                     /note="Firefly luciferase, reverse primer"
     CDS             6424..6447
                     /codon_start=1
                     /product="FLAG(R) epitope tag, followed by an enterokinase
                     cleavage site"
                     /label=FLAG
                     /translation="DYKDDDDK"
     terminator      6458..7165
                     /label=OCS terminator
                     /note="octopine synthase terminator"
ORIGIN
        1 gcaattgtct tctgcacgaa gtggtttaaa ctatcagtgt ttgacaggat atattggcgg
       61 gtaaacctaa gagaaaagag cgtttattag aataatcgga tatttaaaag ggcgtgaaaa
      121 ggtttatccg ttcgtccatt tgtatgtgca tgccaaccac agggttcccc agatcaggcg
      181 ctggctgctg aacccccagc cggaactgac cccacaaggc cctagcgttt gcaatgcacc
      241 aggtcatcat tgacccaggc gtgttccacc aggccgctgc ctcgcaactc ttcgcaggct
      301 tcgccgacct gctcgcgcca cttcttcacg cgggtggaat ccgatccgca catgaggcgg
      361 aaggtttcca gcttgagcgg gtacggctcc cggtgcgagc tgaaatagtc gaacatccgt
      421 cgggccgtcg gcgacagctt gcggtacttc tcccatatga atttcgtgta gtggtcgcca
      481 gcaaacagca cgacgatttc ctcgtcgatc aggacctggc aacgggacgt tttcttgcca
      541 cggtccagga cgcggaagcg gtgcagcagc gacaccgatt ccaggtgccc aacgcggtcg
      601 gacgtgaagc ccatcgccgt cgcctgtagg cgcgacaggc attcctcggc cttcgtgtaa
      661 taccggccat tgatcgacca gcccaggtcc tggcaaagct cgtagaacgt gaaggtgatc
      721 ggctcgccga taggggtgcg cttcgcgtac tccaacacct gctgccacac cagttcgtca
      781 tcgtcggccc gcagctcgac gccggtgtag gtgatcttca cgtccttgtt gacgtggaaa
      841 atgaccttgt tttgcagcgc ctcgcgcggg attttcttgt tgcgcgtggt gaacagggca
      901 gagcgggccg tgtcgtttgg catcgctcgc atcgtgtccg gccacggcgc aatatcgaac
      961 aaggaaagct gcatttcctt gatctgctgc ttcgtgtgtt tcagcaacgc ggcctgcttg
     1021 gcctcgctga cctgttttgc caggtcctcg ccggcggttt ttcgcttctt ggtcgtcata
     1081 gttcctcgcg tgtcgatggt catcgacttc gccaaacctg ccgcctcctg ttcaagacga
     1141 cgcgaacgct ccacggcggc cgatggcgcg ggcagggcag ggggagccag ttgcacgctg
     1201 tcgcgctcga tcttggccgt agcttgctgg accatcgagc cgacggactg gaaggtttcg
     1261 cggggcgcac gcatgacggt gcggcttgcg atggtttcgg catcctcggc ggaaaacccc
     1321 gcgtcgatca gttcttgcct gtatgccttc cggtcaaacg tccgattcat tcaccctcct
     1381 tgcgggattg ccccgactca cgccggggca atgtgccctt attcctgatt tgacccgcct
     1441 ggtgccttgg tgtccagata atccacctta tcggcaatga agtcggtccc gtagaccgtc
     1501 tggccgtcct tctcgtactt ggtattccga atcttgccct gcacgaatac cagcgacccc
     1561 ttgcccaaat acttgccgtg ggcctcggcc tgagagccaa aacacttgat gcggaagaag
     1621 tcggtgcgct cctgcttgtc gccggcatcg ttgcgccaca tctaggatct gccaggaacc
     1681 gtaaaaaggc cgcgttgctg gcgtttttcc ataggctccg cccccctgac gagcatcaca
     1741 aaaatcgacg ctcaagtcag aggtggcgaa acccgacagg actataaaga taccaggcgt
     1801 ttccccctgg aagctccctc gtgcgctctc ctgttccgac cctgccgctt accggatacc
     1861 tgtccgcctt tctcccttcg ggaagcgtgg cgctttctca tagctcacgc tgtaggtatc
     1921 tcagttcggt gtaggtcgtt cgctccaagc tgggctgtgt gcacgaaccc cccgttcagc
     1981 ccgaccgctg cgccttatcc ggtaactatc gtcttgagtc caacccggta agacacgact
     2041 tatcgccact ggcagcagcc actggtaaca ggattagcag agcgaggtat gtaggcggtg
     2101 ctacagagtt cttgaagtgg tggcctaact acggctacac tagaagaaca gtatttggta
     2161 tctgcgctct gctgaagcca gttaccttcg gaaaaagagt tggtagctct tgatccggca
     2221 aacaaaccac cgctggtagc ggtggttttt ttgtttgcaa gcagcagatt acgcgcagaa
     2281 aaaaaggatc tcaagaagat cctttgatct tttctacggg gtctgacgct cagtggaacg
     2341 aaaactcacg ttaagggatt ttggtcatga gattatcaaa aaggatcttc acctagatcc
     2401 ttttaaatta aaaatgaagt tttaaatcaa tctaaagtat atatgagtaa acttggtctg
     2461 acagttacca atgcttaatc agtgaggcac ctatctcagc gatctgtcta tttcgttcat
     2521 ccatagttgc ctgactcccc gtcgtgtaga taactacgat acgggagggc ttaccatctg
     2581 gccccagtgc tgcaatgata ccgcgagaac cacgctcacc ggctccagat ttatcagcaa
     2641 taaaccagcc agccggaagg gccgagcgca gaagtggtcc tgcaacttta tccgcctcca
     2701 tccagtctat taattgttgc cgggaagcta gagtaagtag ttcgccagtt aatagtttgc
     2761 gcaacgttgt tgccattgct acaggcatcg tggtgtcacg ctcgtcgttt ggtatggctt
     2821 cattcagctc cggttcccaa cgatcaaggc gagttacatg atcccccatg ttgtgcaaaa
     2881 aagcggttag ctccttcggt cctccgatcg ttgtcagaag taagttggcc gcagtgttat
     2941 cactcatggt tatggcagca ctgcataatt ctcttactgt catgccatcc gtaagatgct
     3001 tttctgtgac tggtgagtac tcaaccaagt cattctgaga atagtgtatg cggcgaccga
     3061 gttgctcttg cccggcgtca atacgggata ataccgcgcc acatagcaga actttaaaag
     3121 tgctcatcat tggaaaacgt tcttcggggc gaaaactctc aaggatctta ccgctgttga
     3181 gatccagttc gatgtaaccc actcgtgcac ccaactgatc ttcagcatct tttactttca
     3241 ccagcgtttc tgggtgagca aaaacaggaa ggcaaaatgc cgcaaaaaag ggaataaggg
     3301 cgacacggaa atgttgaata ctcatactct tcctttttca atattattga agcatttatc
     3361 aaggttattg tctcatgagc ggatacatat ttgaatgtat ttagaaaaat aaacaaatag
     3421 gggttccgcg cacgaattgg ccagcgctgc catttttggg gtgaggccgt tcgcggccga
     3481 ggggcgcagc ccctgggggg atgggaggcc cgcgttagcg ggccgggagg gttcgagaag
     3541 ggggggcacc ccccttcggc gtgcgcggtc acgcgcacag ggcgcagccc tggttaaaaa
     3601 caaggtttat aaatattggt ttaaaagcag gttaaaagac aggttagcgg tggccgaaaa
     3661 acgggcggaa acccttgcaa atgctggatt ttctgcctgt ggacagcccc tcaaatgtca
     3721 ataggtgcgc ccctcatctg tcagcactct gcccctcaag tgtcaaggat cgcgcccctc
     3781 atctgtcagt agtcgcgccc ctcaagtgtc aataccgcag ggcacttatc cccaggcttg
     3841 tccacatcat ctgtgggaaa ctcgcgtaaa atcaggcgtt ttcgccgatt tgcgaggctg
     3901 gccagctcca cgtcgccggc cgaaatcgag cctgcccctc atctgtcaac gccgcgccgg
     3961 gtgagtcggc ccctcaagtg tcaacgtccg cccctcatct gtcagtgagg gccaagtttt
     4021 ccgcgaggta tccacaacgc cggcggccgc ggtgtctcgc acacggcttc gacggcgttt
     4081 ctggcgcgtt tgcagggcca tagacggccg ccagcccagc ggcgagggca accagcccgg
     4141 tgagcgtcgc aaaggagatc ctgatctgac tgatgggctg cctgtatcga gtggtgattt
     4201 tgtgccgagc tgccggtcgg ggagctgttg gctggctggt ggcaggatat attgtggtgt
     4261 aaacaaattg acgcttagac aacttaataa cacattgcgg acgtttttaa tgtactgggg
     4321 tggatgcagt gggccccact ctgtgaagac aatgccgaat tcggatccgg agggaggcgt
     4381 gtcgttttag tgaggtcaga agatcaaagg gctacttgcc tgccttgcac accagcatgt
     4441 gttgatcacc agctaatgag ctaagcacat acgtcagcac ctcacatgta ggctatcagg
     4501 tggctcctac tagcaacagc cacttgtgtg tcacgacaac cacgtctaca aaattaggtt
     4561 gtcagcaagt ggatctgatc ttgcctctat ataaggtttt gctattcatt gaaagcagta
     4621 gtgactgatt tgtatatata ctgtattttt acaacaatta ccaacaacaa caaacaacaa
     4681 acaacattac aattactatt tacaattaca atggaggacg ccaaaaacat aaagaaaggc
     4741 ccggcgccat tctatccgct ggaagatgga accgctggag agcaactgca taaggctatg
     4801 aagagatacg ccctggttcc tggaacaatt gcttttacag atgcacatat cgaggtggac
     4861 atcacttacg ctgagtactt cgaaatgtcc gttcggttgg cagaagctat gaaacgatat
     4921 gggctgaata caaatcacag aatcgtcgta tgcagtgaaa actctcttca attctttatg
     4981 ccggtgttgg gcgcgttatt tatcggagtt gcagttgcgc ccgcgaacga catttataat
     5041 gaacgtgaat tgctcaacag tatgggcatt tcgcagccta ccgtggtgtt cgtttccaaa
     5101 aaggggttgc aaaaaatttt gaacgtgcaa aaaaagctcc caatcatcca aaaaattatt
     5161 atcatggatt ctaaaacgga ttaccaggga tttcagtcga tgtacacgtt cgtcacatct
     5221 catctacctc ccggttttaa tgaatacgat tttgtgccag agtccttcga tagggacaag
     5281 acaattgcac tgatcatgaa ctcctctgga tctactggtc tgcctaaagg tgtcgctctg
     5341 cctcatagaa ctgcctgcgt gagattctcg catgccagag atcctatttt tggcaatcaa
     5401 atcattccgg atactgcgat tttaagtgtt gttccattcc atcacggttt tggaatgttt
     5461 actacactcg gatatttgat atgtggattt cgagtcgtct taatgtatag atttgaagaa
     5521 gaactgtttc tgaggagcct tcaggattac aagattcaaa gtgcgctgct ggtgccaacc
     5581 ctattctcct tcttcgccaa aagcactctg attgacaaat acgatttatc taatttacac
     5641 gaaattgctt ctggtggcgc tcccctctct aaggaagtcg gggaagcggt tgccaagagg
     5701 ttccatctgc caggtatcag gcaaggatat gggctcactg agactacatc agctattctg
     5761 attacacccg agggggatga taaaccgggc gcggtcggta aagttgttcc attttttgaa
     5821 gcgaaggttg tggatctgga taccgggaaa acgctgggcg ttaatcaaag aggcgaactg
     5881 tgtgtgagag gtcctatgat tatgtccggt tatgtaaaca atccggaagc gaccaacgcc
     5941 ttgattgaca aggatggatg gctacattct ggagacatag cttactggga cgaggacgaa
     6001 cacttcttca tcgttgaccg cctgaagtct ctgattaagt acaaaggcta tcaggtggct
     6061 cccgctgaat tggaatccat cttgctccaa caccccaaca tcttcgacgc aggtgtcgca
     6121 ggtctgcccg acgatgacgc cggtgaactt cccgccgccg ttgttgtttt ggagcacgga
     6181 aagacgatga cggaaaaaga gatcgtggat tacgtcgcca gtcaagtaac aaccgcgaaa
     6241 aagttgcgcg gaggagttgt gtttgtggac gaagtaccga aaggtcttac cggaaaactc
     6301 gacgcaagaa aaatcagaga gatcctcata aaggccaaga agggcggaaa gatcgccgtg
     6361 ggttcggatt ataaggacca tgacggagac tataaggacc atgacctcga cgctgcagca
     6421 gcggattata aggacgatga cgataagtga gcttgtcctg ctttaatgag atatgcgaga
     6481 agcctatgat cgcatgatat ttgctttcaa ttctgttgtg cacgttgtaa aaaacctgag
     6541 catgtgtagc tcagatcctt accgccggtt tcggttcatt ctaatgaata tatcacccgt
     6601 tactatcgta tttttatgaa taatattctc cgttcaattt actgattgta ccctactact
     6661 tatatgtaca atattaaaat gaaaacaata tattgtgctg aataggttta tagcgacatc
     6721 tatgatagag cgccacaata acaaacaatt gcgttttatt attacaaatc caattttaaa
     6781 aaaagcggca gaaccggtca aacctaaaag actgattaca taaatcttat tcaaatttca
     6841 aaagtgcccc aggggctagt atctacgaca caccgagcgg cgaactaata acgctcactg
     6901 aagggaactc cggttccccg ccggcgcgca tgggtgagat tccttgaagt tgagtattgg
     6961 ccgtccgctc taccgaaagt tacgggcacc attcaacccg gtccagcacg gcggccgggt
     7021 aaccgacttg ctgccccgag aattatgcag catttttttg gtgtatgtgg gccccaaatg
     7081 aagtgcaggt caaaccttga cagtgacgac aaatcgttgg gcgggtccag ggcgaatttt
     7141 gcgacaacat gtcgaggctc agcaggaccg ct
//
